Addgene plasmid #67074: pCellFree_G03 SP6
Purpose: Standard for cell-free expression benchmarking.
Depositing lab: Kirill Alexandrov. Depositing organization: University of Queensland. Publication: Performance benchmarking of four cell-free protein expression systems. Gagoski D, Polinkovsky ME, Mureev S, Kunert A, Johnston W, Gambin Y, Alexandrov K. Biotechnol Bioeng. 2015 Aug 24. doi: 10.1002/bit.25814. PubMed 26301602.
Backbone
  Vector backbone: pCellFree_G03
  Vector type: Cell-free expression
Growth in bacteria
  Bacterial resistance: Ampicillin, 100 μg/mL
  Growth temperature: 37°C
  Growth strain: DH5alpha
  Copy number: High Copy
Gene/Insert
  Gene/Insert name: SP6 (alt name: Sp6 transcription factor)
  Species: H. sapiens (human)
  Entrez Gene: SP6 (a.k.a. AI1K, EPFN, EPIPROFIN, KLF14)
  Promoter: T7
  Tag / fusion protein: His (N terminal on backbone); EGFP (N terminal on backbone)
  Cloning method: Gateway Cloning
  Sequencing primers: 5′ EGFP-C; 3′ T7 terminal
Terms and licenses: Academic/Nonprofit Terms; Industry Terms: Not Available to Industry
How to cite: pCellFree_G03 SP6 was a gift from Kirill Alexandrov (Addgene plasmid # 67074 ; http://n2t.net/addgene:67074 ; RRID:Addgene_67074)
