[The description below was written by a language model from this plasmid's Addgene catalogue record.]
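Description:
pCellFree_G03 SP6 is a cell-free protein expression plasmid built on the pCellFree_G03 backbone, carrying the human SP6 gene, which encodes the Sp6 transcription factor (also known as epiprofin or KLF14). Note that here "SP6" refers to this human gene, not to the SP6 phage promoter or polymerase. The plasmid is propagated in standard E. coli cloning strains as a high-copy construct under ampicillin selection. The record does not include a feature table, so the specific origin of replication and any translation-enhancing leader sequences in the backbone are not stated.

The SP6 open reading frame was introduced by Gateway recombination cloning and sits downstream of a T7 promoter, so transcription depends on T7 RNA polymerase, supplied in a coupled transcription-translation reaction or used to make template RNA in vitro. The backbone contributes two N-terminal fusion partners, a His tag and EGFP, so the product is a His-EGFP-SP6 fusion. The EGFP moiety allows expression yield and product integrity to be followed by fluorescence, while the His tag permits affinity capture or detection of the translated protein. The listed sequencing primers are consistent with the insert lying between the EGFP coding region and a T7 terminator.

According to the record, the construct serves as a standard for cell-free expression benchmarking: a defined test protein whose output can be compared across different cell-free translation systems, rather than a tool for studying SP6 function in cells.
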