>Addgene plasmid #67074 | pCellFree_G03 SP6 | addgene partial sequence | sequence record 119709 | EGFP-N 5'-CGTCGCCGTCCAGCTCGACCAG-3'
CTCGCCCTTGCTTGTGCCGTGGTGATGGTGGTGATGGTGGTGACCAGAGGTGCCCATGGTTTCACTTACG
TGTTTAATGTCTTTACAGACTTTATACATTACTGTCATGGTTAAATAAAATAAAATAAAATAAAATAAAA
TAAAATAAAATAAAATAAAATAAAATAAAATAAACTTAAGATGTCCCTATAGTGAGTCGTATTAGACGTC
AGGTGGCACTTTTCGGGGAAATGTGCGCGGAACCCCTATTTGTTTATTTTTCTAAATACATTCAAATATG
TATCCGCTCATGAGACAATAACCCTGATAAATGCTTCAATAATATTGAAAAAGGAAGAGTATGAGTATTC
AACATTTCCGTGTCGCCCTTATTCCCTTTTTTGCGGCATTTTGCCTTCCTGTTTTTGCTCACCCAGAAAC
GCTGGTGAAAGTAAAAGATGCTGAAGATCAGTTGGGTGCACGAGTGGGTTACATCGAACTGGATCTCAAC
AGCGGTAAGATCCTTGAGAGTTTTCGCCCCGAAGAACGTTTTCCAATGATGAGCACTTTTAAAGTTCTGC
TATGTGGCGCGGTATTATCCCGTATTGACGCCGGGCAAGAGCAACTCGGTCGCCGCATACACTATTCTCA
GAATGACTTGGTTGAGTACTCACCAGTCACAGAAAAGCATCTTACGGATGGCATGACAGTAAGAGAATTA
TGCAGTGCTGCCATAACCATGAGTGATAACACTGCGGCCAACTTACTTCTGACAACGATCGGAGGACCGA
AGGAGCTAACCGCTTTTTTGCACAACATGGGGGATCATGTAACTCGCCTTGATCGTTGGGAACCGGAGCT
GAATGAAGCCATACCAAACGACGAGCGTGACACCACGATGCCTGTAGCAATGGCAACAACGTTGCGCAAA
CTATTAACTGGCGAACTACTTACTCTAGCTTCCCGGCAACAATTAATAGACTGGATGGAGGCGGATAAAG
TTGCAGGACCACTTCTGCGCTCGGCCCTTCCGGCTGGCTGGTTTATTGCTGA
