>Addgene plasmid #67074 | pCellFree_G03 SP6 | addgene partial sequence | sequence record 119711 | T7term 5'-GCTAGTTATTGCTCAGCGG-3'
TACCACGCGTACCCAACACACGGACACATTGCACGAACACGCATGCAGAGAGATCATACATCATCTATAG
AGAAGTACACGTAAAAGTAAGACTCGTCGTCTGCCAGCTACAACCGAGAAGGCGACGTGAAAGGAACAAG
AAAGGAGGAGGAGGGCGGCCGCTTACACCACTTTGTACAAGAAAGTTGGCAAGTTGGAGGGAGCCACGCT
GCCCTCGGCCTCGCGTTTGCCTTTGCCCCCGGGGGGCTCCACTGCGCCGCCGGCCTTGCCCTCTCCCGAG
GCCGCCCCAGCCGCCTCCTCCTTGGCGCCCTCGTGGGTTTTCATGTGCTTGGCCAGGTGGTCGCTGCGCA
TGAAGACGCGGCTGCAGACTGCACAGGGGAACTTCTTGGTGCCGGTGTGGGTCTGGAGGTGGCGCTGCAG
CTCGTCCGAGCGCGTGAAGCGCTTGCCGCAGAAGAGCCAGTTGCACACGAAGGGACGGTCGCCGCTGTGC
CAGCGCAGGTGCGCCTTCAGGTGCGACGTCTTGGCGTAGGCTTTCCCGCAGCCCGGGATGTGGCAGTTGT
GCAAATGCTTCTTCTTGCCCCCATCGGGCCCACATGGAGCCCCCAGTCGCTCCGCCTCCAGACAGTTGGG
GCAGCGACAGACGGTCTGGCCTGAGCTGCGGGGCACCGACCGCCGGGAGCCTTTGGGACGCGCCGCCCCG
TCCAGGCTGGAATCCAGCCCTTGAGACTCCGGGGCGGCTACTTCCAAGGCCTTAGCCCCGTCGGGCGGCC
CTAGGAGATGCTGCCCTCCGGCAGCTGGAAGGAGGTGGTGCGCATGCGGGTGGGGTGGCGGGGCACAAAG
CTGGTGGTCTCCGACGTAGCCCCCCAAGCCCGCCTGAAGCGCCCCCGGGTGGCCAGGTGAGGTCAGCGCG
CCCTGAGTGTGGGGGAGGTCCATCCAGCTGGTGCCCGGATGAAGGTCCCACCACGAGCCATCCTCCGCGC
CTGGGTGAGTCGGCCTGAACCACGATTCATAATGGTGTGACATGTCCGGCTGCAGGAGCTTGGAAAAGGG
GCCCGGGGCCAAGGGACTGTCGCTTTC
